>Addgene plasmid #152540 | pGBW-m4133875 | addgene full sequence | sequence record 307252 | Addgene NGS Result
GTCTAACACTGAAAATTACATATTGACCCAAATGATTACATTTCAAAAGGTGCCTAAAAAACTTCACAAA
ACACACTCGCCAACCCCGAGCGCATAGTTCAAAACCGGAGCTTCAGCTACTTAAGAAGATAGGTACATAA
AACCGACCAAAGAAACTGACGCCTCACTTATCCCTCCCCTCACCAGAGGTCCGGCGCCTGTCGATTCAGG
AGAGCCTACCCTAGGCCCGAACCCTGCGTCCTGCGACGGAGAAAAGCCTACCGCACACCTACCGGCAGGT
GGCCCCACCCTGCATTATAAGCCAACAGAACGGGTGACGTCACGACACGACGAGGGCGCGCGCTCCCAAA
GGTACGGGTGCACTGCCCAACGGCACCGCCATAACTGCCGCCCCCGCAACAGACGACAAACCGAGTTCTC
CAGTCAGTGACAAACTTCACGTCAGGGTCCCCAGATGGTGCCCAGCCCATCTCACCCGAATAAGAGCTTT
CCCGCATTAGCGAAGGGCTCAAGACCTTGGGTTCTTGCCGCCCACCATGCCCCCCACCTTGTTTCAACGA
CCTCACAGCCCGCCTCACAAGCGTCTTCCATTCAAGACTCGGGAACAGCCGCCATTTTGCTGCGCTCCCC
CCAACCCCCAGTTCAGGGCAACCTTGCTCGCGGACCCAGACTACAGCCCTTGGCGGTCTCTCCACACGCT
TCCGTCCCACCGAGCGGCCCGGCGGCCACGAAAGCCCCGGCCAGCCCAGCAGCCCGCTACTCACCAAGTG
ACGATCACAGCGATCCACAAACAAGAACCGCGACCCAAATCCCGGCTGCGACGGAACTAGCTGTGCCACA
CCCGGCGCGTCCTTATATAATCATCGGCGTTCACCGCCCCACGGAGATCCCTCCGCAGAATCGCCGAGAA
GGGACTACTTTTCCTCGCCTGTTCCGCTCTCTGGAAAGAAAACCAGTGCCCTAGAGTCACCCAAGTCCCG
TCCTAAAATGTCCTTCTGCTGATACTGGGGTTCTAAGGCCGAGTCTTATGAGCAGCGGGCCGCTGTCCTG
AGCGTCCGGGCGGAAGGATCAGGACGCTCCTGCGCCCTTCGTCTGACGTGGCAGCGCTCGCCGTGACGAG
GGGGGCGCCCGCGGGAGGCGCCAAAACCCGGCGCGGAGGCCAGGCGCGCCCCGATTTCGATATTCCTCGG
ATCTCGGATAGATCGGGATTGAGGATGTAGGTTGAACTTCTCTCGGGTGATCCCGATCTCGGATATTCGG
GATTGGAGTAATACCTGGCGATAGGCGCTGCCAAGCAATAGCCAAGGCGCAAGGCCGGCCAAGAGACTTG
CGATAGTTCGTTCGAGAGGTAGCCTGCAAGATGGATCGGACGAAAGGTTTGAAGATTTTCCGACGAGGGC
CTTGGAGAGTTCGGAAATTTAAATGCAACTATGGATGAACGAAATAGACAGATCGCTGAGATAGGTGCCT
CACTGATTAAGCATTGGTAACTGTCAGACCAAGTTTACTCATATATACTTTAGATTGATTTAAAACTTCA
TTTTTAATTTAAAAGGATCTAGGTGAAGATCCTTTTTGATAATCTCATGACCAAAATCCCTTAACGTGAG
TTTTCGTTCCACTGAGCGTCAGACCCCGTAGAAAAGATCAAAGGATCTTCTTGAGATCCTTTTTTTCTGC
GCGTAATCTGCTGCTTGCAAACAAAAAAACCACCGCTACCAGCGGTGGTTTGTTTGCCGGATCAAGAGCT
ACCAACTCTTTTTCCGAAGGTAACTGGCTTCAGCAGAGCGCAGATACCAAATACTGTTCTTCTAGTGTAG
CCGTAGTTAGGCCACCACTTCAAGAACTCTGTAGCACCGCCTACATACCTCGCTCTGCTAATCCTGTTAC
CAGTGGCTGCTGCCAGTGGCGATAAGTCGTGTCTTACCGGGTTGGACTCAAGACGATAGTTACCGGATAA
GGCGCAGCGGTCGGGCTGAACGGGGGGTTCGTGCACACAGCCCAGCTTGGAGCGAACGACCTACACCGAA
CTGAGATACCTACAGCGTGAGCTATGAGAAAGCGCCACGCTTCCCGAAGGGAGAAAGGCGGACAGGTATC
CGGTAAGCGGCAGGGTCGGAACAGGAGAGCGCACGAGGGAGCTTCCAGGGGGAAACGCCTGGTATCTTTA
TAGTCCTGTCGGGTTTCGCCACCTCTGACTTGAGCGTCGATTTTTGTGATGCTCGTCAGGGGGGCGGAGC
CTATGGAAAAACGCCAGCAACGCGGCCTTTTTACGGTTCCTGGCCTTTTGCTGGCCTTTTGCTCACATGA
TTTAAATGAAACTCGTAATCGGAGAACGGGTGCAATAGCAAGGACCAGATCGAACTTGACTGACGCAATT
CTGAGCGTAGTCGAAACCCAGACAAGTCGATCTCGCCAAGTAGCTGACTTGACTGGTTAATTAAGTTTCG
ATAGCCCAAGGTAACCAATGAGATTAGGGAGGGAAGAAAGTTTGATGAACTACTTCTGACCCCTAGTGGT
GTCCAGAAAAGACCATTAAAGGAATGTCTTGATCGAAATCGAGAGATCGCCTGCAGGATAGCTGACGACC
TTAAGGATAAATTTCTGGTAAGGAGGACACGTATGGAAGTGGGCAAGTTGGGGAAGCCGTATCCGTTGCT
GAATCTGGCATATGTGGGAGTATAAGACGCGCAGCGTCGCATCAGGCATTTTTTTCTGCGCCAATGCCGG
TAGATAGCAATCCGGCCCGAGGGGCACAAAAAACCCCTCAAGACCCGTTTAGAGGCCCCAAGGGGTTATG
CTACGATACCGATAGAGATGGGCCAATACCACATTTGTAGAGGTTTTACTTGCTTTAAAAAACCTCCCAC
ACCTCCCCCTGAACCTGAAACATAAAATGAATGCAATTGTTGTTGTTAACTTGTTTATTGCAGCTTATAA
TGGTTACAAATAAAGCAATAGCATCACAAATTTCACAAATAAAGCATTTTTTTCACTGCATTCTAGTTGT
GGTTTGTCCAAACTCATCAATGTATCTTATCATGTCTGTGAGCTGAAGGTACGCTGTATCTCAGTCAGTC
AAGCTAGCTTAATGGTGATGGTGATGGTGCGACTGAAAGTAAAGGTTTTCTTGCAGGACAGTATGTGGGG
TGTACATGGCTTCATAAAACTCCGGTTCCCAGTACCGTGAGGTATTGTCATTTGTAAGCATTACAGAATA
CATGTCGAGCATATGTCCAGTTAGTTCATCATGAAGTTTCCTTATGTATTGAAGGTACAGGTGAAACACA
TCCGCATATTCCTGATTTGGATGTTTGGTAAGGGGGTAAGCGTCGATTGCCAAACTGACGAAGCGCTCAA
TCATGAGTGTACCGTCAGTCTTCACAATGTCATCCACAAAACAACCGGCTCCCAAGATCCTACTCGGATC
TGGGTATGGTAAATAGACATAGTCATCACCCTGCTTGACCAGCATGGTGTGCTGGGAACAGAACTCGTGC
GGGCCTTTGGTCAGATCAGTCTCGGTCCAACACTTAGCCTCGCTCATAAACACGTTATTCTGATAATAAA
GAACCGACTTAAAATTTTTGATACTGGCCACCAAGCCCTGAGAGGCGTAAGTTGAATTAAAGCACACAAC
TGCATCGTCGGAGAGGATCATCATGGAGAAATGTTTCCGTAAGTATGCGTAAAATTCGTTCACGAAGTCG
GTGTCTACATCTCGATTACGATACAGACACTCGTACAGCCTGTGTTGCAGGTTCCGGACGTACTTATCGG
CGATCTTGTTCCCATCAGTAGACAGCAGAGCATTCACGTTTGCTGTAACGGCCTGACATATGTTGAATAC
TGAATTTGCGTAGGCAGTTGTGGCGTCGCCTGAGGACGTTCCTCCGGGCTTCACGTAAAGTGAACCCCCA
CACATCACCATCTCGCTAAGCACTTGGGCGCATTCATTAGCCAATCTGTAAAAGCGATGTGACAGACTAC
AGCACGTGGTGTGCTTTCGCGCCAGGACTAATGACGCCATAATTCTCAGCATGTTTGGCATCGCCCGGTC
GCACTTAGGATAATCCCAACCCATCAGGTGAGGGTTTTCCACGTCGGAGTACACAGTTTTTAACATATTA
TGCCACCCTCCGTAGAATTTGGAGGTGCCAATCACGACGGTAGCCCCTCGTGTAGCGGCAATAGATTTCA
ACAGCTTCTGGTGAAACTGCCTGTTAGTCATTGTCGAACATATACTCACCCCAGCAACTGTCCTCGCTCT
GTTCTTTGCGCTGATTGCATATTTGAGGTTCATCTGGGTAATTGTGGGGATAACGTTGCGCTTGGTATAC
GCGAAGAGAGCGTCCTGATCCTCATAGGACATAGAGTCATAATATAGCCTTGCCTTTCCCCATTTGTTAA
AGGGGAAGCCGGCGCTCTTGTCCAGATTGTTCACGATGACTTGATTGGCGTTAATGCATCCGCCATCGTA
GCAATCAAAGTATTTATCAACGACCTCCACCACGAACAACAGCTGCCGAATGTCGCACATAGTTGGTAGG
TTATACCGGTAGTAGTCGTAGTCCGAGATAGCGGCATTACCGTCCTGAGCAAAGAAAAAATGTTTCAATT
CTACGCTTGATCCCTCCTTAAAAAACCCTTTACTGACGGCGAAATCGTAGAAATCTTTATTGAAGTTGCC
AGGCTTGACGGTTTGGAAGGCAACGTTATTTGTTAAAGCCGCCACGCTGAAGCACGTGGTCCGCTTATCC
AGCAACAAATTACCGCTTGCAGCGTGCATCGCAGGGTCTGCGGCATACACCAGAAGTTCCTTAAAACTTA
ACCTGGAAGAATGCAGGTTGACATCTTGGTTGTGAACTACGCCGAGCTCACGAAAGTGATAGCCTGTGGA
AACAACGAAGGGCACCCCATCCACAAAGATTTTGCGCACTAGAGGACCAAACGAAGTTGGTGGGAACACT
GTGCTAAACAGTACATTGAAATTGGCACAATGAAGTATGCATCTGTCGTCCAGACAATTCACACAGTTGG
GATGATAAGTCTGGTCCCAGTATTTGAAATAACGATCAAAGAGCTTTAACCTCTCTTCCGTGAAATCGTA
CTTCAGCAAATCCCACTTGATATACGGTTTTGTGAGGTCGGTGTCCACGTGACTCTCAGCTGTGAGAGCT
CGGGTTAAGGTTAGGATTGGCATCAGAAGTGAGTAGTAAGAGTCAACGACAGGTACTCCGGACCCGGGCG
TGGTCTGAATGAAATCTCCAAAGTCATACCAGTTGCCATTCAGGTCCTGGTTATCAAGTGTCAGGACACC
CACAATGCCGGCATTCCGCATCGCGTCGCAAAATTGGACTGTCTTCAATAGTGCCTGGCGAACCCTTTCC
CCCAGGTTAGCGTACACTCTGAGTATATCGGGATTCTCGACAAAATCGTACCAATCTTTCTTGTTGAAAT
AATCGTCATCGCAACAATTATAAGTCACGAGGATTTCTTTTAACGTGTCACAGTTTCCCTCGTCGAAGTG
TCGCAGGGCGTACACCAGGTCTGCCATAGTGTACTTGGTTAACCGCTGTCTGCTAATATGCGGGACCATA
TCGCCATCGATGCGGAATTTAAAGAAGTCGTGTTTTGCTACGGCAGGGCAGTCCTTCAGCAAGTTATAAA
TTGTTTCCTCATGCTGATAATTACTAAAAGTGTGACGCTTAACCACAAAGTATGAGTCTATGAGATTATC
ATCTTCGTCTTTCTCTTGGAACCTGCAACAGTTGGTCTTAAGAAACTTGGCGAAGCCAGCGACTTTGTCG
TTATAGATATCAAAAGCTCGGTACACCACATCTGTGCTCGTCCCGGTTCCGCATGGAGTTAGCCGGGCCG
CGGATACACCACAAACTCTATTCAGGAACGACTGTGCGTCGGCAGACATGGTGGCGGCCGCTGGCGGGTG
TGTCGAGTGGATGGTAGGATCGACAAAGATCTGATCTGACGGTTCACTAAACCAGCTCTGCTTATATAGA
CCTCCCACCGTACACGCCTACCGCCCATTTGCGTCAATGGGGCGGAGTTGTTACGACATTTTGGAAAGTC
CCGTTGATTTTGGTGCCAAAACAAACTCCCATTGACGTCAATGGGGTGGAGACTTGGAAATCCCCGTGAG
TCAAACCGCTATCCACGCCCATTGATGTACTGCCAAAACCGCATCAGCATGGTAATAGCGATGACTAATA
CGTAGATGTACTGCCAAGTAGGAAAGTCCCATAAGGTCATGTACTGGGCATAATGCCAGGCGGGCCATTT
ACCGTCATTGACGTCAATAGGGGGCGTACTTGGCATATGATACACTTGATGTACTGCCAAGTGGGCAGTT
TACCGTAAATACTCCACCCATTGACGTCAATGGAAAGTCCCTATTGGCGTTACTATGGGAACATACGTCA
TTATTGACGTCAATGGGCGGGGGTCGTTGGGCGGTCAGCCAGGCGGGCCATTTACCGTAAGTTATGTAAC
GCGGAACTCCATATATGGGCTATGAACTAATGACCCCGTAATTGATTACTAGATCTGGCTACACTCGATC
AGCAGTTAGATAATAAAATCGCTATCCATCGAAGATGGATGTGTGTTGGTTTTTTGTGTGTGTAACGCAA
CGATTGATAGCATAACCCCTTGGGGCCTCTAAACGGGTCTTGAGGGGTTTTTTGAATTGAGAGGTAGCTG
AAGCTGCTGTTATGACCACTAGAGGGAAGAAGATACCTGTGGAGCTAATGGTCCAAGATGTCGGGAGCCG
CGATCGCTGCCAAAAAGGTAAGCTGACGATAGCTGACGAGATTCGATGCCCGACGAGCAAATGAGCGCCA
CGGCTGTTCGCGTAAGCTCGAAACGACGGAGATTCGATAGAGCCAGAGTCGAGTTTAAACGATTCGGGAT
CTTAAGGATAAATTTCTGGTAAGGAGGACACGTATGGAAGTGGGCAAGTTGGGGAAGCCGTATCCGTTGC
TGAATCTGGCATATGTGGGAGTATAAGACGCGCAGCGTCGCATCAGGCATTTTTTTCTGCGCCAATGCAC
CTAGAATCGGTTACCAATGCTTAATCAGTGAGGCACCTATCTCAGCGATCTGTCTATTTCGTTCATCCAT
AGTTGCCTGACTCCCCGTCGTGTAGATAACTACGATACGGGAGGGCTTACCATCTGGCCCCAGTGCTGCA
ATGATACCGCGAGACCCACGCTCACCGGCTCCAGATTTATCAGCAATAAACCAGCCAGCCGGAAGGGCCG
AGCGCAGAAGTGGTCCTGCAACTTTATCCGCCTCCATCCAGTCTATCAACTGTTGCCGGGAAGCTAGAGT
AAGTAGTTCGCCAGTTAATAGTTTACGCAAGGTTGTTGCCATTGCTACAGGCATCGTGGTGTCACGCTCG
TCGTTTGGTATGGCTTCATTCAGCTCCGGTTCCCAACGATCAAGGCGAGTTACATGATCCCCCATGTTGT
GCAAAAAAGCGGTTAGCTCCTTCGGTCCTCCAATCGTTGTCAGAAGTAAGTTGGCCGCAGTGTTATCACT
CATGGTTATGGCAGCACTGCATAATTCTCTTACTGTCATGCCATCCGTAAGATGCTTTTCTGTGACTGGT
GAATACTCAACCAAGTCATTCTGAGAATAGTGTATGCGGCGACCGAGTTGCTCTTGCCCGGCGTCAATAC
GGGATAATACCGCGCCACATAGCAGAACTTTAAAAGTGCTCATCATTGGAAAGCGTTCTTCGGGGCGAAA
ACTCTCAAGGATCTTACCGCTGTTGAGATCCAGTTCGATGTAACCCACTCGCGCACCCAACTGATCTTCA
GCATCTTTTACTTTCACCAGCGTTTCTGGGTGAGCAAAAACAGGAAGGCAAAATGCCGCAAAAAAGGGAA
TAAGGGCGACACGGAAATGTTGAATACTCATGCGAAAGCCTCCTGCTGATCCTGTCTCTTGATAGATGTT
TGCAAAAGCTAGGACTCGATTATACGTTGACCGATCAGACTATCAATATCTAGGTTTAAACAGATCGGTA
CGCTGCCGTGACCAGGCTTGAGTACAATATCTGACGATTGGACTTCCTGGGTCCCAAGCTGGATTCCGAC
TGGCTGACTGCCAAGCAACGATATGGATCGTCGAGACTCGCACTGAGAGGATCGTTCTCGGTACACCAGG
CGCGCCTAGCGTTACACACACAAAAAACCAACACACATCCATCTTCGATGGATAGCGATTTTATTATCTA
AGACTAGGCTTACATACTAGCCTAGGCACCGGGCTTGCGGGTCATGCACCAGGTGCGCGGTCCTTCGGGC
ACCTCGACGTCGGCGGTGACGGTGAAGCCGAGCCGCTCGTAGAAGGGGAGGTTGCGGGGCGCGGAGGTCT
CCAGGAAGGCGGGCACCCCGGCGCGCTCGGCGGCCTCCACTCCGGGGAGCACGACGGCGCTGCCCAGACC
CTTGCCCTGGTGGTCGGGCGAGACGCCGACGGTGGCCAGGAACCACGCGGGCTCCTTGGGCCGGTGCGGC
GCCAGGAGGCCCTCCATCTGTTGCTGCGCGGCCAGCCGGGAACCGCTCAACTCGGCCATGCGCGGGCCGA
TCTCGGCGAACACCGCCCCCGCTTCGACGCTCTCCGGCGTGGTCCAGACCGCCACCGCGGCGCCGTCGTC
CGCGACCCACACCTTGCCGATGTCGAGCCCGACGCGCGTGAGGAAGAGTTCTTGCAGCTCGGTGACCCGC
TCGATGTGGCGGTCCGGATCGACGGTGTGGCGCGTGGCGGGGTAGTCGGCGAACGCGGCGGCGAGGGTGC
GTACGGCCCTGGGGACGTCGTCGCGGGTGGCGAGGCGCACCGTGGGCTTGTACTCGGTCATGTTGTCTAA
CAAAAAAGCCAAAAACGGCCAGAATTTAGCGGACAATTTACAA
Features (pLannotate 1.2.2; 20 found; start..end, strand, type, name):
   1425..1489    +  CDS            bla(M) (fragment): β-lactamase lacking the signal sequence; bla(M); allows cytosolic expression of β-lactamase
   1661..2249    +  rep_origin     ori: high-copy-number ColE1/pMB1/pBR322/pUC origin of replication
   2475..2546    -  misc_feature   3' β-globin insulator: insulator downstream of the human β-globin locus (Farrell et al., 2002)
   2591..2727    -  terminator     rrnG terminator: transcription terminator from the E. coli ribosomal RNA rrnG operon (Albrechtsen et al., 1991)
   2757..2803    -  terminator     T7 terminator: transcription terminator for bacteriophage T7 RNA polymerase
   2826..2895    +  CDS            large T antigen (fragment): large T antigen from SV40 (simian virus 40)
   2918..3039    +  polyA_signal   SV40 poly(A) signal: SV40 polyadenylation signal
   3092..3109    -  CDS            6xHis: 6xHis affinity tag
   3131..6034    -  CDS            rep (fragment): R1AB_SARS2 - Experimental evidence at protein level: Swiss-Prot protein existence level 1. [2'-O-methyltransferase]: Methyltransferase that mediates mRNA cap 2'-O-ribose methylation to the 5'-cap structure of viral mRNAs. N7-methyl guanosine cap is a prerequisite for binding of nsp16. Therefore plays an essential role in viral mRNAs cap methylation which is essential to evade immune system. From Severe acute respiratory syndrome coronavirus 2 (2019-nCoV) (SARS-CoV-2).
   6004..6055    -  promoter       CMVd2 promoter: truncated human cytomegalovirus (CMV) immediate early promoter that yields moderately reduced expression relative to the full-length promoter
   6118..6135    +  promoter       CMV promoter (fragment): human cytomegalovirus (CMV) immediate early promoter
   6208..6511    -  enhancer       CMV enhancer: human cytomegalovirus immediate early enhancer
   6592..6640    +  polyA_signal   poly(A) signal: synthetic polyadenylation signal
   6658..6704    +  terminator     T7 terminator: transcription terminator for bacteriophage T7 RNA polymerase
   6709..6780    -  misc_feature   5' β-globin insulator: insulator upstream of the human β-globin locus (Farrell et al., 2002)
   6932..7068    -  terminator     rrnG terminator: transcription terminator from the E. coli ribosomal RNA rrnG operon (Albrechtsen et al., 1991)
   7081..7941    -  CDS            AmpR: β-lactamase; bla; confers resistance to ampicillin, carbenicillin, and related antibiotics
   8207..8255    -  polyA_signal   poly(A) signal: synthetic polyadenylation signal
   8284..8881    -  CDS            PuroR (fragment): puromycin N-acetyltransferase; pac from Streptomyces; confers resistance to puromycin
   8885..1161    -  promoter       UbC promoter (across the origin): human ubiquitin C promoter
