[The description below was written by a language model from this plasmid's Addgene catalogue record and pLannotate feature annotations shown in this document.]
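Description:
pGBW-m4133875 is a mammalian expression plasmid built on the pTwist_CMV_Puro_6 backbone for producing the SARS-CoV-2 RNA-dependent RNA polymerase, the nsp12 product of the viral ORF1ab polyprotein. It is propagated in E. coli as a high-copy plasmid through a ColE1/pUC-type origin and selected with ampicillin via an AmpR β-lactamase gene. For selection in mammalian cells it carries a separate cassette in which the human ubiquitin C promoter drives a puromycin N-acetyltransferase gene, followed by a synthetic poly(A) signal.

The wild-type polymerase coding sequence (about 2.8 kb) lies downstream of the CMV immediate-early enhancer and promoter and ends at an SV40 polyadenylation signal. The automated annotation labels this open reading frame as a fragment of the SARS-CoV-2 replicase polyprotein. The functional text attached to that hit describes the 2'-O-methyltransferase, but this is generic text for the polyprotein entry and does not describe the insert, which the catalogue record identifies as the polymerase. The backbone supplies a C-terminal 6xHis tag preceded by a TEV protease cleavage site, so the protein can be captured by metal-affinity chromatography and the tag then removed; only the His tag is called out in the feature table.

The expression unit is bracketed by β-globin insulator elements and by bacterial rrnG and T7 transcription terminators, which help isolate it from transcription in neighbouring parts of the plasmid. The construct suits transient expression, or puromycin selection of transfected mammalian cells, to obtain polymerase for purification and biochemical or structural study, although the record gives its purpose only as mammalian expression of the enzyme.
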