Addgene plasmid #152540: pGBW-m4133875
Purpose: Mammalian expression plasmid for SARS-CoV-2 RNA-dependent RNA polymerase
Depositing lab: Ginkgo Bioworks & Benjie Chen. Depositing organization: Ginkgo Bioworks.
Backbone
  Vector backbone: pTwist_CMV_Puro_6
  Backbone size w/o insert (bp): 6080
  Vector type: Mammalian Expression
  Selectable markers: Puromycin
Growth in bacteria
  Bacterial resistance: Ampicillin, 100 μg/mL
  Growth temperature: 37°C
  Growth strain: DH5alpha
  Copy number: High Copy
Gene/Insert
  Gene/Insert name: SARS-CoV-2 RNA-dependent RNA polymerase
  Species: Severe acute respiratory syndrome coronavirus 2
  Insert size (bp): 2795
  Mutation: wt
  Entrez Gene: ORF1ab (a.k.a. GU280_gp01)
  Promoter: CMV
  Tag / fusion protein: Cleavable TEV;6xHis-003 (C terminal on backbone)
  Cloning method: Unknown
Resource information
  A portion of this plasmid was derived from a plasmid made by: GinkgoBioworks
Depositor comments: NCBI reference sequence: YP_009725307.1
How to cite: pGBW-m4133875 was a gift from Ginkgo Bioworks & Benjie Chen (Addgene plasmid # 152540 ; http://n2t.net/addgene:152540 ; RRID:Addgene_152540)
